Addgene plasmid #37313: Lyn-CFP-GAI(1-172)
Depositing lab: Takanari Inoue. Depositing organization: Johns Hopkins University and School of Medicine. Publication: Rapid and orthogonal logic gating with a gibberellin-induced dimerization system. Miyamoto T, Derose R, Suarez A, Ueno T, Chen M, Sun TP, Wolfgang MJ, Mukherjee C, Meyers DJ, Inoue T. Nat Chem Biol. 2012 Mar 25;8(5):465-70. doi: 10.1038/nchembio.922. PubMed 22446836.
Backbone
  Vector backbone: Lyn-CFP-FRB
  Vector type: Mammalian Expression
  Selectable markers: Neomycin (select with G418)
Growth in bacteria
  Bacterial resistance: Kanamycin, 50 μg/mL
  Growth temperature: 37°C
  Growth strain: DH5alpha
  Copy number: Unknown
Gene/Insert
  Gene/Insert name: GAI
  Species: A. thaliana (mustard weed)
  Mutation: contains aa 1-172
  Entrez Gene: GAI (a.k.a. AT1G14920, F10B6.34, F10B6_34, GAI PROTEIN, GIBBERELLIC ACID INSENSITIVE, RESTORATION ON GROWTH ON AMMONIA 2, RGA2)
  Promoter: CMV
  Tag / fusion protein: Lyn (N terminal on backbone); CFP (N terminal on insert)
  Cloning method: Restriction Enzyme; 5′ cloning site NheI (unknown if destroyed); 3′ cloning site BsrGI (unknown if destroyed)
  Sequencing primers: 5′ CMV-F, EGFP-C; 3′ SV40pA-R
Terms and licenses: Academic/Nonprofit Terms; Industry Terms: Not Available to Industry
Depositor comments: Lyn-CFP-FRB was created by inserting Lyn into the pEGFP- C1 vector (Clontech) whose EGFP is replaced with CFP-FRB.
How to cite: Lyn-CFP-GAI(1-172) was a gift from Takanari Inoue (Addgene plasmid # 37313 ; http://n2t.net/addgene:37313 ; RRID:Addgene_37313)
