[The description below was written by a language model from this plasmid's Addgene catalogue record.]
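Description:
Lyn-CFP-GAI(1-172) is a mammalian expression plasmid built on the Lyn-CFP-FRB backbone, which the depositor describes as a derivative of the pEGFP-C1 vector in which EGFP was replaced by CFP-FRB and a Lyn sequence was added. It is propagated in E. coli under kanamycin selection, and it carries a neomycin marker so that transfected mammalian cells can be selected with G418. The record does not list the copy number or name the origin of replication, and no feature table is provided, so the exact layout of the backbone elements cannot be confirmed beyond the catalogue fields.

The payload is a CMV promoter-driven fusion protein with three parts: an N-terminal Lyn tag, cyan fluorescent protein, and residues 1-172 of Arabidopsis thaliana GAI (GIBBERELLIC ACID INSENSITIVE), which takes the place of the FRB module of the parent vector. Lyn-derived N-terminal sequences are commonly used as lipid-modification signals that anchor a fusion protein at the plasma membrane, and CFP allows its localisation to be followed by fluorescence microscopy. GAI is a DELLA-family protein whose N-terminal region binds the gibberellin receptor GID1 in the presence of gibberellin. The associated publication describes a gibberellin-induced dimerization system for rapid, orthogonal logic gating, so this construct most plausibly serves as a membrane-tethered anchor to which a partner fusion protein is recruited on addition of a gibberellin compound, analogous to and usable alongside rapamycin-based FRB/FKBP recruitment. The record does not itself specify the partner construct.
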