>Addgene plasmid #37313 | Lyn-CFP-GAI(1-172) | addgene partial sequence | sequence record 47577 | CMV-F 5'-CGCAAATGGGCGGTAGGCGTG-3'
AACCGTCAGATCCGCTAGCGCTACCGGTGAATTCCGGCCACCATGGGATGTATAAAATCAAAAGGGAAAG
ACAGCGCGGATCCACCGGTCGCCACCATGGTGAGCAAGGGCGAGGAGCTGTTCACCGGGGTGGTGCCCAT
CCTGGTCGAGCTGGACGGCGACGTAAACGGCCACAAGTTCAGCGTGTCCGGCGAGGGCGAGGGCGATGCC
ACCTACGGCAAGCTGACCCTGAAGTTCATCTGCACCACCGGCAAGCTGCCCGTGCCCTGGCCCACCCTCG
TGACCACCCTGACCTGGGGCGTGCAGTGCTTCAGCCGCTACCCCGACCACATGAAGCAGCACGACTTCTT
CAAGTCCGCCATGCCCGAAGGCTACGTCCAGGAGCGCACCATCTTCTTCAAGGACGACGGCAACTACAAG
ACCCGCGCCGAGGTGAAGTTCGAGGGCGACACCCTGGTGAACCGCATCGAGCTGAAGGGCATCGACTTCA
AGGAGGACGGCAACATCCTGGGGCACAAGCTGGAGTACAACTACATCAGCCACAACGTCTATATCACCGC
CGACAAGCAGAAGAACGGCATCAAGGCCAACTTCAAGATCCGCCACAACATCGAGGACGGCAGCGTGCAG
CTCGCCGACCACTACCAGCAGAACACCCCCATCGGCGACGGCCCCGTGCTGCTGCCCGACAACCACTACC
TGAGCACCCAGTCCGCCCTGANCAAAGACCCCAACGAGAAGCGCGATCACATGGTCCTGCTGGAGTTCGT
GACCGCCGCCGGGATCACTCTCGGCATGGACGAGCTGTACAAGAGCGCAGGAGGAATGAAGAGAGATCAT
CATCATCATCATCATCAAGATAAGAAGACTAT
