>Addgene plasmid #37313 | Lyn-CFP-GAI(1-172) | addgene partial sequence | sequence record 47595 | SV40pA-R 5'-GAAATTTGTGATGCTATTGC-3'
TTAACAACAACAATTGCATTCATTTTATGTTTCAGGTTCAGGGGGAGGTGTGGGAGGTTTTTTAAAGCAA
GTAAAACCTCTACAAATGTGGTATGGCTGATTATGATCAGTTATCTAGATCCGGTGGATCTGTCGACTGC
AGAGTTCGAAGCTTGAGCTCCACCAGCACTACCACCAGCACTCGCGTGAACGAGACGCACACCGTTCTCC
TGCGAGTCAACCAGGACAACATGCCGAGTTGACTCAGCCGTCGCTGTAGTGGTTTCCACGACGCCGTTTG
AGCATTTCAACCGCTTGTTTGTAGTATACGTATCTCCTCCGCCGCCTTGGTTAGACGAAGAAGCCGAATC
GATAGCGAACTGATTGAGAATCGCGTCACCGGGAATAGCTTTAAGATCGTACTCGGCGTTAGACGACGGA
GGATTAAGGTCGGTGAGCATAGAATCAAGCCACGTGTAAAGCTCCGCCGGATTATAGTGAACAGTCTCAG
TAGCGAGTTGAGAAAGATCGTCTTCTTGAACATTAGACATCATAACTTCAAGCTGCTCGAGTTTCTGAGC
AACATCAGCCATTTCGGATGACCTAACCTTGTAACCAAGAACAGCTAGAAGCTCATCCATGCCGTTACCG
TCGTCTTCTTCATTCATCATCATAGTCTTCTTATCTTGATGATGATGATGATGATGATCTCTCTTCATTC
CTCCTGCGCTCTTGTACAGCTCGTCCATGCCGAGAGTGATCCCGGCGGCGGTCACGAACTCCAGCAGGAC
CATGTGATCGCGCTTCTCGTTGGGGTCTTTGCTCAGGGCGGAC
